Addgene plasmid #219918: pCfb13247
Purpose: The base plasmid of TUNEYALI for TF57
Depositing lab: Irina Borodina. Depositing organization: Danmarks Tekniske Universitet. Publication: High-throughput metabolic engineering of Yarrowia lipolytica through gene expression tuning. Jiang W, Wang S, Ahlheit D, Fumagalli T, Yang Z, Ramanathan S, Jiang X, Weber T, Dahlin J, Borodina I. Proc Natl Acad Sci U S A. 2025 Jun 10;122(23):e2426686122. doi: 10.1073/pnas.2426686122. Epub 2025 Jun 3. PubMed 40460129.
Backbone
  Vector backbone: Our own backbone
  Vector type: Yeast Expression
  Selectable markers: Hygromycin
Growth in bacteria
  Bacterial resistance: Ampicillin, 100 μg/mL
  Growth temperature: 37°C
  Growth strain: DH5alpha
  Copy number: High Copy
Gene/Insert
  Gene/Insert name: Contains gRNA targeting TF57 (YALI1_D17249g) and homologous arm matching TF57
  gRNA/shRNA sequence: AGTTTTTGAAACCCTGCTTG
  Species: Yarrowia lipolytica
  Cloning method: Gibson Cloning
Terms and licenses: Academic/Nonprofit Terms; Industry Terms: Not Available to Industry
Depositor comments: This plasmid contains gRNA targeting TF57 (YALI1_D17249g) and homologous arm matching TF57, which can be used for library construction by inserting promoters using a golden gate or directly knocking TF57 out.
How to cite: pCfb13247 was a gift from Irina Borodina (Addgene plasmid # 219918 ; http://n2t.net/addgene:219918 ; RRID:Addgene_219918)
