[The description below was written by a language model from this plasmid's Addgene catalogue record and pLannotate feature annotations shown in this document.]
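Description:
pCfb13247 is a 7.1 kb yeast vector for genome editing in Yarrowia lipolytica, built on the depositing lab's own backbone and serving as the TF57-specific base plasmid of the TUNEYALI gene expression tuning system. It is maintained in E. coli through a high-copy ColE1/pUC-type origin and the AmpR β-lactamase gene under its bla promoter. Selection in yeast relies on a hygromycin phosphotransferase (HygR) coding sequence followed by a CYC1 terminator; the promoter driving this marker is not annotated. No yeast replication origin or centromeric element appears in the feature table, so how the plasmid persists in Yarrowia is not stated in the record.

The payload combines a guide RNA directed at the transcription factor gene TF57 (YALI1_D17249g) with homology arms matching that locus, assembled by Gibson cloning. The annotation shows a tRNA element immediately upstream of the Streptococcus pyogenes Cas9 gRNA scaffold, with a short gap between them that would accommodate the spacer. This arrangement is consistent with the common tRNA–gRNA design, in which the tRNA supports RNA polymerase III transcription and is processed away to release the guide. No Cas9 gene is annotated, so the nuclease is presumably provided elsewhere, such as by the host strain. The homology arms are not picked up by the automated annotation. Two minimal FRT sites are present in opposite orientations, along with small fragments of rrnB terminators, 5S rRNA, KanR and lacZα that look like backbone remnants; their role is not explained.

According to the depositor, the plasmid can be used in two ways: promoters can be inserted by Golden Gate assembly to build libraries that replace or tune the native TF57 promoter, or the plasmid can be used directly to knock out TF57.
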