Features (pLannotate 1.2.2; 14 found; start..end, strand, type, name):
    288..358     +  ncRNA          tRNA: Accession: RF00005 - tRNA
    380..454     +  misc_RNA       gRNA scaffold: guide RNA scaffold for the Streptococcus pyogenes CRISPR/Cas9 system
    881..914     -  protein_bind   FRT (minimal): supports FLP-mediated excision but not integration (Turan and Bode, 2011) FLP recombinase from the Saccharomyces cerevisiae 2μ plasmid
    958..998     -  terminator     rrnB T1 terminator (fragment): transcription terminator T1 from the E. coli rrnB gene
   1000..1115    -  ncRNA          5S rRNA: Accession: RF00001 - 5S ribosomal RNA
   1146..1170    +  CDS            KanR (fragment): aminoglycoside phosphotransferase; aph(3')-Ia; confers resistance to kanamycin
   1200..1296    +  promoter       AmpR promoter (fragment): bla
   1299..2159    +  CDS            AmpR: β-lactamase; bla; confers resistance to ampicillin, carbenicillin, and related antibiotics
   2281..2869    +  rep_origin     ori: high-copy-number ColE1/pMB1/pBR322/pUC origin of replication
   3094..3111    +  terminator     rrnB T2 terminator (fragment): transcription terminator T2 from the E. coli rrnB gene
   3136..3155    -  CDS            lacZα (fragment): LacZα fragment of β-galactosidase; lacZ fragment
   3625..3658    +  protein_bind   FRT (minimal): supports FLP-mediated excision but not integration (Turan and Bode, 2011) FLP recombinase from the Saccharomyces cerevisiae 2μ plasmid
   4806..5827    +  CDS            HygR (fragment): aminoglycoside phosphotransferase from E. coli; aph(4)-Ia; confers resistance to hygromycin
   5829..6062    +  terminator     CYC1 terminator (fragment): S. cerevisiae CYC1; transcription terminator for CYC1
>Addgene plasmid #219918 | pCfb13247 | addgene full sequence | sequence record 435426 | Addgene NGS Result
TTTATGTTAACTACTGTGAGGCATTAAATAGAGCTTGATATATAAAATGTTACATTTCACAGTCTGAACT
TTTGCAGATTACCTAATTTGGTAAGATATTAATTATGAACTGAAAGTTGATGGCATCCCTAAATTTGATG
CAACGGAATGCGTGCGATAGTGAATCATTGCTAACAGATCAAGTAATCGTATCAATCGTTCCACGTCTTA
TCCAGACTCGATTTCCGCCCTAACCTAAGGAAACTGCTGAGTAATTTCGAGGTTGGTTCCTAACAAAAGC
CAAGAAACGCGCCGATGGTTTAGTGGTAAAATCCATCGTTGCCATCGATGGGCCCCCGGTTCGATTCCGG
GTCGGCGCAAGTTTTTGAAACCCTGCTTGGTTTTAGAGCTAGAAATAGCAAGTTAAAATAAGGCTAGTCC
GTTATCAACTTGAAAAAGTGGCACCGAGTCGGTGGTGCTTTTTTTGTGTGGGTACGGTGAAAGAATCACG
TGAATCCTTGAACACGTGTCATTCCAATGGTACTGCTCTCCAGTTTCCAGCTCCAATATTGACACCAACT
CGTCGACTATTAAAGTTGTGTGGAGAGAGGTTGCATGAGTCATATCCAATGGCCGAGGAAGATGGGATTC
TGGGGTACATGACTGAAGAGCTCTTCAATGTCGGTCAAACGTGAATCTTCAGATAGTCCCGGGGTCCAGA
CAAAGGACAAGCGGCTTGCATGTGTCGAATGTCGGCAGCAAAAGGTCAAATGCGACGGCCAGGAGGGCTC
CGACTGCTCTCGATGCAAGCGAAAGGGCATTCCTTGCGTGGTGCAAAAGATCGCGTGCATTCGCGGCCGC
AATCGCGTGCATTCGCGGCCGCATTTAAATCCCCACTTCAGAAGTTCCTATACTTTCTAGAGAATAGGAA
CTTCACTATAGAGTCGAATAAGGGCGACACCCCATAATTAGCCCGGGCGAAAGGCCCAGTCTTTCGACTG
AGCCTTTCGTTTTATTTGATGCCTGGCAGTTCCCTACTCTCGCATGGGGAGTCCCCACACTACCATCGGC
GCTACGGCGTTTCACTTCTGAGTTCGGCATGGGGTCAGGTGGGACCACCGCGCTACTGCCGCCAGGCAAA
CAAGGGGTGTTATGAGCCATATTCAGGTATAAATGGGCTCGCGATAATGTTCAGAATTGGTTAATTGGTT
GTAACACTGACCCCTATTTGTTTATTTTTCTAAATACATTCAAATATGTATCCGCTCATGAGACAATAAC
CCTGATAAATGCTTCAATAATATTGAAAAAGGAAGAATATGAGTATTCAACATTTCCGTGTCGCCCTTAT
TCCCTTTTTTGCGGCATTTTGCCTTCCTGTTTTTGCTCACCCAGAAACGCTGGTGAAAGTAAAAGATGCT
GAAGATCAGTTGGGTGCACGAGTGGGTTACATCGAACTGGATCTCAACAGCGGTAAGATCCTTGAGAGTT
TTCGCCCCGAAGAACGTTTTCCAATGATGAGCACTTTTAAAGTTCTGCTATGTGGCGCGGTATTATCCCG
TATTGACGCCGGGCAAGAGCAACTCGGTCGCCGCATACACTATTCTCAGAATGACTTGGTTGAGTACTCA
CCAGTCACAGAAAAGCATCTTACGGATGGCATGACAGTAAGAGAATTATGCAGTGCTGCCATAACCATGA
GTGATAACACTGCGGCCAACTTACTTCTGACAACGATCGGAGGACCGAAGGAGCTAACCGCTTTTTTGCA
CAACATGGGGGATCATGTAACTCGCCTTGATCGTTGGGAACCGGAGCTGAATGAAGCCATACCAAACGAC
GAGCGTGACACCACGATGCCTGTAGCGATGGCAACAACGTTGCGCAAACTATTAACTGGCGAACTACTTA
CTCTAGCTTCCCGGCAACAATTAATAGACTGGATGGAGGCGGATAAAGTTGCAGGACCACTTCTGCGCTC
GGCCCTTCCGGCTGGCTGGTTTATTGCTGATAAATCCGGAGCCGGTGAGCGTGGTTCTCGCGGTATCATC
GCAGCGCTGGGGCCAGATGGTAAGCCCTCCCGTATCGTAGTTATCTACACGACGGGGAGTCAGGCAACTA
TGGATGAACGAAATAGACAGATCGCTGAGATAGGTGCCTCACTGATTAAGCATTGGTAAGCAGAGCATTA
CGCTGACTTGACGGGACGGCGCAAGCTCATGACCAAAATCCCTTAACGTGAGTTACGCGCGCGTCGTTCC
ACTGAGCGTCAGACCCCGTAGAAAAGATCAAAGGATCTTCTTGAGATCCTTTTTTTCTGCGCGTAATCTG
CTGCTTGCAAACAAAAAAACCACCGCTACCAGCGGTGGTTTGTTTGCCGGATCAAGAGCTACCAACTCTT
TTTCCGAAGGTAACTGGCTTCAGCAGAGCGCAGATACCAAATACTGTTCTTCTAGTGTAGCCGTAGTTAG
CCCACCACTTCAAGAACTCTGTAGCACCGCCTACATACCTCGCTCTGCTAATCCTGTTACCAGTGGCTGC
TGCCAGTGGCGATAAGTCGTGTCTTACCGGGTTGGACTCAAGACGATAGTTACCGGATAAGGCGCAGCGG
TCGGGCTGAACGGGGGGTTCGTGCACACAGCCCAGCTTGGAGCGAACGACCTACACCGAACTGAGATACC
TACAGCGTGAGCTATGAGAAAGCGCCACGCTTCCCGAAGGGAGAAAGGCGGACAGGTATCCGGTAAGCGG
CAGGGTCGGAACAGGAGAGCGCACGAGGGAGCTTCCAGGGGGAAACGCCTGGTATCTTTATAGTCCTGTC
GGGTTTCGCCACCTCTGACTTGAGCGTCGATTTTTGTGATGCTCGTCAGGGGGGCGGAGCCTATGGAAAA
ACGCCAGCAACGCGGCCTTTTTACGGTTCCTGGCCTTTTGCTGGCCTTTTGCTCACATGTTCTTTCCTGC
GTTATCCCCTGATTCTGTGGATAACCGTATTACCGCCTTTGAGTGAGCTGATACCGCTCGCCGCAGCCGA
ACGACCGAGCGCAGCGAGTCAGTGAGCGAGGAAGCGGAAGGCGAGAGTAGGGAACTGCCAGGCATCAAAC
TAAGCAGAAGGCCCCTGACGGATGGCCTTTTTGCGTTTCTACAAACTCTTTCTGTGTTGTAAAACGACGG
CCAGTCTTAAGCTCGGGCCCCCTGGGCGGTTCTGATAACGAGTAATCGTTAATCCGCAAATAACGTAAAA
ACCCGCTTCGGCGGGTTTTTTTATGGGGGGAGTTTAGGGAAAGAGCATTTGTCAGAATATTTAAGGGCGC
CTGTCACTTTGCTTGATATATGAGAATTATTTAACCTTATAAATGAGAAAAAAGCAACGCACTTTAAATA
AGATACGTTGCTTTTTCGATTGATGAACACCTATAATTAAACTATTCATCTATTATTTATGATTTTTTGT
ATATACAATATTTCTAGTTTGTTAAAGAGAATTAAGAAAATAAATCTCGAAAATAATAAAGGGAAAATCA
GTTTTTGATATCAAAATTATACATGTCAACGATAATACAAAATATAATACAAACTATAAGATGTTATCAG
TATTTATTATGCATTTAGAATAAATTTTGTGTCGCCCTTATTCGACTCACTATAGAAGTTCCTATTCTCT
AGAAAGTATAGGAACTTCACTTCATTTTATTTAAATTTGCGGCCGCTATGTCTGATAAAAGGATGTAACA
TAGGCAAGCTGCTCGTGAGTGTTGAGTACGAACCTTAGATCCAAATCACCCGCACCCACGGATATACTTG
CTTGAATATACAGTAGTAAGGAGTTTGGCGCCCGTTTTTTCGAGCCCCACACGTTTCGGTGAGTATGAGC
GGCGGCAGATTCGAGCGTTTCCGGTTTCCGCGGCTGGACGAGAGCCCATGATGGGGGCTCCCACCACCAG
CAATCAGGGCCCTGATTACACACCCACCTGTAATGTCATGCTGTTCATCGTGGTTAATGCTGCTGTGTGC
TGTGTGTGTGTGTTGTTTGGCGCTCATTGTTGCGTTATGCAGCGTACACCACAATATTGGAAGCTTATTA
GCCTTTCTATTTTTTCGTTTGCAAGGCTTAACAACATTGCTGTGGAGAGGGATGGGGATATGGAGGCCGC
TGGAGGGAGTCGGAGAGGCGTTTTGGAGCGGCTTGGCCTGGCGCCCAGCTCGCGAAACGCACCTAGGACC
CTTTGGCACGCCGAAATGTGCCACTTTTCAGTCTAGTAACGCCTTACCTACGTCATTCCATGCATGCATG
TTTGCGCCTTTTTTCCCTTGCCCTTGATCGCCACACAGTACAGTGCACTGTACAGTGGAGGTTTTGGGGG
GGTCTTAGATGGGAGCTAAAAGCGGCCTAGCGGTACACTAGTGGGATTGTATGGAGTGGCATGGAGCCTA
GGTGGAGCCTGACAGGACGCACGACCGGCTAGCCCGTGACAGACGATGGGTGGCTCCTGTTGTCCACCGC
GTACAAATGTTTGGGCCAAAGTCTTGTCAGCCTTGCTTGCGAACCTAATTCCCAATTTTGTCACTTCGCA
CCCCCATTGATCGAGCCCTAACCCCTGCCCATCAGGCAATCCAATTAAGCTCGCATTGTCTGCCTTGTTT
AGTTTGGCTCCTGCCCGTTTCGGCGTCCACTTGCACAAACACAAACAAGCATTATATATAAGGCTCGTCT
CTCCCTCCCAACCACACTCACTTTTTTGCCCGTCTTCCCTTGCTAACACAAAAGTCAAGAACACAAACAA
CCACCCCAACCCCCTTACACACAAGACATATCTACAGCAATGGGTAAAAAGCCTGAACTCACCGCGACGT
CTGTCGAGAAGTTTCTGATCGAAAAGTTCGACAGCGTCTCCGACCTGATGCAGCTCTCGGAGGGCGAAGA
ATCTCGTGCTTTCAGCTTCGATGTAGGAGGGCGTGGATATGTCCTGCGGGTAAATAGCTGCGCCGATGGT
TTCTACAAAGATCGTTATGTTTATCGGCACTTTGCATCGGCCGCGCTCCCGATTCCGGAAGTGCTTGACA
TTGGGGAATTCAGCGAGAGCCTGACCTATTGCATCTCCCGCCGTGCACAGGGTGTCACGTTGCAAGACCT
GCCTGAAACCGAACTGCCCGCTGTTCTGCAGCCGGTCGCGGAGGCAATGGATGCCATTGCTGCGGCCGAT
CTTAGCCAGACGAGCGGGTTCGGCCCATTCGGACCGCAAGGAATCGGTCAATACACTACATGGCGTGATT
TCATATGCGCGATTGCTGATCCCCATGTGTATCACTGGCAAACTGTGATGGACGACACCGTCAGTGCGTC
CGTCGCGCAGGCTCTCGATGAGCTGATGCTTTGGGCCGAGGACTGCCCCGAAGTCCGGCACCTCGTGCAC
GCGGATTTCGGCTCCAACAATGTCCTGACGGACAATGGCCGCATAACAGCGGTCATTGACTGGAGCGAGG
CGATGTTCGGGGATTCCCAATACGAGGTCGCCAACATCTTCTTCTGGAGGCCGTGGTTGGCTTGTATGGA
GCAGCAGACGCGCTACTTCGAGCGGAGGCATCCGGAGCTTGCAGGATCGCCGCGGCTCCGGGCGTATATG
CTCCGCATTGGTCTTGACCAACTCTATCAGAGCTTGGTTGACGGCAATTTCGATGATGCAGCTTGGGCGC
AGGGTCGATGCGACGCAATCGTCCGATCCGGAGCCGGGACTGTCGGGCGTACACAAATCGCCCGCAGAAG
CGCGGCCGTCTGGACCGATGGCTGTGTAGAAGTACTCGCCGATAGTGGAAACCGACGCCCCAGCACTCGT
CCGAGGGCAAAGGAATAATCATGTAATTAGTTATGTCACGCTTACATTCACGCCCTCCCCCCACATCCGC
TCTAACCGAAAAGGAAGGAGTTAGACAACCTGAAGTCTAGGTCCCTATTTATTTTTTTATAGTTATGTTA
GTATTAAGAACGTTATTTATATTTCAAATTTTTCTTTTTTTTCTGTACAGACGCGTGTACGCATGTAACA
TTATACTGAAAACCTTGCTTGAGAAGGTTTTGGGACGCTCGAGCAGGCTTGGAGGCGACGTGGCAGTGGC
TCGCGGGAGGATCGGCGGGAAACTCCGGGATATCCGTCGAGAGTTTACACGTGAATGGGCAGCGCAATCC
GTTGACGACGATACGACTGGCAAAGTAGCGACGATACCTGCCAGACAGGTGACATGTGCAGGCCGCACTA
ACAAGGAAACGGGCGCTGGGGGGGGCGGGCTTCTAGACTTTGCCCTTGAACAGGAATCTAGTGGGGGCTT
GTCTTTCCGCCAATGGGGGAGCGCCTGTTGAGCGACCGTGCATGCTGGAACGCCAAGTGTATGTACAGCT
GGTGGTCTCGCAGCGGTATGTGACGGGACTTACATCTCTCGTTTTTTCATGACCACGTTTTCACAGGCTC
GGAGGTACGTTAAAGTTTTGAAGGCTGCATCTGAACCGAGGTATGGGGGAGTTTGAACAGCAACAGTGTT
GGGGCTGAGGGGGCCAAGATCGGGGCAAGCAGAGGTCTTAGATCAATTGTGGGGATCCCAAAGGGCTCGT
TATCACCTTTTTCCACCCAATTCGGGTCCCAATTGATCCACTACTGGCTTGCCCAAGTTACCCCAGAAAT
GCCGCCCCGGATTTCTCCAAAAACCTAATAAGCTTCATGGAACTTGGTGGAAGTGACTTTCTACAGAGTG
GAGAGAACCGTGGACACGTGGCAATGGCGCTGACCGTGTCCCCGAGCCGAATCGACGTGAGGGGAGAACG
GAGTATCTGCGGTCATGTGACCTTCCAGAGCGGCGTCGCCAGTGTGCACGCGGTGACCCCCAGTTTGGGT
CTCTGTCACACGCATACTACCTCGGCTCTCCACATGCTGAACTTTATCTTTCGTGGGGATCATACCGAAA
GTTGCAACTACCAGGTGTATATAAAGCCTGGTAGACTCCCCCCACTTTGGACCTCATCCAACCAAGACAC
ACAAAAATGGACCGACTTAACAACCTCGCCACCCAGCTCGAGCAGAACCCCGCCAATTCGTAGATAATGG
AATACAAATGGATATCCAGAGTATACACATGGATAGTATACACTGACACGACAATTCTGTATCTC
